Addgene plasmid #214480: AiP1287 - pAAV-AiE2103m-minBG-SYFP2-WPRE-BGHpA
Purpose: AiE2103m is an enhancer sequence, designed to drive AAV-mediated transgene expression in specific populations of brain cells
Depositing lab: Allen Institute for Brain Science & Bosiljka Tasic. Depositing organization: Allen Institute. Publication: A suite of enhancer AAVs and transgenic mouse lines for genetic access to cortical cell types. Ben-Simon Y, Hooper M, Narayan S, Daigle TL, Dwivedi D, Way SW, Oster A, Stafford DA, Mich JK, Taormina MJ, Martinez RA, Opitz-Araya X, Roth JR, Alexander JR, Allen S, Amster A, Arbuckle J, Ayala A, Baker PM, Bakken TE, Barcelli T, Barta S, Bendrick J, Bertagnolli D, Bielstein C, Bishwakarma P, Bowlus J, Boyer G, Brouner K, Casian B, Casper T, Chakka AB, Chakrabarty R, Chance RK, Chavan S, Clark M, Colbert K, Collman F, Daniel S, Departee M, DiValentin P, Donadio N, Dotson N, Egdorf T, Fliss T, Gabitto M, Garcia J, Gary A, Gasperini M, Gloe J, Goldy J, Gore BB, Graybuck L, Greisman N, Haeseleer F, Halterman C, Haradon Z, Hastings SD, Helback O, Ho W, Hockemeyer D, Huang C, Huff S, Hunker A, Johansen N, Jones D, Juneau Z, Kalmbach B, Kannan M, Khem S, Kussick E, Kutsal R, Larsen R, Lee C, Lee AY, Leibly M, Lenz GH, Li S, Liang E, Lusk N, Madigan Z, Malloy J, Malone J, McCue R, Melchor J, Mollenkopf T, Moosman S, Morin E, Newman D, Ng L, Ngo K, Omstead V, Otto S, Oyama A, Pena N, Pham T, Phillips E, Pom CA, Potekhina L, Ransford S, Ray PL, Rette D, Reynoldson C, Rimorin C, Rocha D, Ruiz A, Sanchez REA, Sawyer L, Sedeno-Cortes A, Sevigny JP, Shapovalova N, Shepard N, Shulga L, Sigler AR, Siverts L, Soliman S, Somasundaram S, Staats B, Stewart K, Szelenyi E, Tieu M, Trader C, Tran A, van Velthoven CTJ, Walker M, Wang Y, Weed N, Wirthlin M, Wood T, Wynalda B, Yao Z, Zhou T, Ariza J, Dee N, Reding M, Ronellenfitch K, Mufti S, Sunkin SM, Smith KA, Esposito L, Waters J, Thyagarajan B, Yao S, Lein ES, Zeng H, Levi BP, Ngai J, Ting JT, Tasic B. Cell. 2025 May 16:S0092-8674(25)00513-6. doi: 10.1016/j.cell.2025.05.002. PubMed 40403729.
Backbone
  Vector backbone: pAAV2
  Vector type: AAV
Growth in bacteria
  Bacterial resistance: Ampicillin, 100 μg/mL
  Growth temperature: 37°C
  Growth strain: NEB Stable
  Copy number: High Copy
Gene/Insert
  Gene/Insert name: SYFP2
  Species: Synthetic
  Promoter: minBG
  Cloning method: Gibson Cloning
Terms and licenses: Academic/Nonprofit Terms; Industry Terms: Not Available to Industry
Depositor comments: 5' Cloning Site: MluI (not destroyed), 3' Cloning Site: SgrAI (not destroyed). Please visit https://doi.org/10.1101/2024.06.10.597244 for bioRxiv preprint.
How to cite: AiP1287 - pAAV-AiE2103m-minBG-SYFP2-WPRE-BGHpA was a gift from Allen Institute for Brain Science & Bosiljka Tasic (Addgene plasmid # 214480 ; http://n2t.net/addgene:214480 ; RRID:Addgene_214480)
