[The description below was written by a language model from this plasmid's Addgene catalogue record and pLannotate feature annotations shown in this document.]
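Description:
AiP1287 - pAAV-AiE2103m-minBG-SYFP2-WPRE-BGHpA is an AAV transfer plasmid built on a pAAV2 backbone and intended for packaging a reporter genome into recombinant adeno-associated virus for delivery to brain tissue. It is maintained in bacteria as a high-copy plasmid through a ColE1/pUC-type origin and selected with ampicillin via the β-lactamase gene and its native promoter. An f1 phage origin and small pBR322-derived remnants (rop and bom fragments) are also present in the backbone. A recombination-deficient growth strain is listed, which fits the tendency of AAV inverted terminal repeats to rearrange during propagation.

The payload lies between AAV2 ITRs, which provide the signals for genome replication and encapsidation. One ITR is annotated in full, while the other is detected only as short fragments in the sequenced record. Within this cassette, the enhancer AiE2103m is placed upstream of a minimal beta-globin promoter (minBG), which has little activity on its own, so transcription depends on the cell-type specificity of the enhancer. This pair drives SYFP2, a monomeric, fast-maturing yellow fluorescent protein derived from Aequorea victoria. Downstream, a WPRE element (annotated as two partial matches, suggesting a shortened variant) boosts transcript stability and expression, and a bovine growth hormone polyadenylation signal terminates the message. The enhancer and minimal promoter are not annotated in the feature table; presumably they occupy the unannotated stretch between SYFP2 and the fragmentary ITR. The depositor notes retained MluI and SgrAI cloning sites, though their position within the cassette is not stated.

The construct belongs to a collection of enhancer AAVs developed for genetic access to cortical cell types, and serves to label specific brain cell populations fluorescently. The record does not state which population AiE2103m targets.
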