Features (pLannotate 1.2.2; 14 found; start..end, strand, type, name):
    754..1614    -  CDS            AmpR: β-lactamase; bla; confers resistance to ampicillin, carbenicillin, and related antibiotics
   1615..1719    -  promoter       AmpR promoter: bla
   1814..1849    +  CDS            rop (fragment): Rop protein, which maintains plasmids at low copy number; rop
   1951..2000    +  misc_feature   bom (fragment): basis of mobility region from pBR322
   2001..2456    -  rep_origin     f1 ori (sequence partly withheld): f1 bacteriophage origin of replication; arrow indicates direction of (+) strand synthesis
   2475..2526    +  misc_feature   bom (fragment): basis of mobility region from pBR322
   2531..2671    -  repeat_region  AAV2 ITR: inverted terminal repeat of adeno-associated virus serotype 2 inverted
   2789..2900    -  polyA_signal   bGH poly(A) signal: bovine growth hormone polyadenylation signal
   2917..2997    -  misc_feature   WPRE (fragment): woodchuck hepatitis virus posttranscriptional regulatory element
   3003..3160    -  misc_feature   WPRE (fragment): woodchuck hepatitis virus posttranscriptional regulatory element
   3200..3916    -  CDS            SYFP2: SYFP2 is a basic (constitutively fluorescent) yellow fluorescent protein published in 2006, derived from Aequorea victoria. It is reported to be a very rapidly-maturing monomer with moderate acid sensitivity.
   5646..5673    -  repeat_region  AAV2 ITR (fragment): inverted terminal repeat of adeno-associated virus serotype 2 inverted
   5702..5729    -  repeat_region  AAV2 ITR (fragment): inverted terminal repeat of adeno-associated virus serotype 2 inverted
   5802..583     -  rep_origin     ori (across the origin): high-copy-number ColE1/pMB1/pBR322/pUC origin of replication
>Addgene plasmid #214480 | AiP1287 - pAAV-AiE2103m-minBG-SYFP2-WPRE-BGHpA | addgene full sequence | sequence record 441077 | Addgene NGS Result
TAGGCTCCGCCCCCCTGACGAGCATCACAAAAATCGACGCTCAAGTCAGAGGTGGCGAAACCCGACAGGA
CTATAAAGATACCAGGCGTTTCCCCCTGGAAGCTCCCTCGTGCGCTCTCCTGTTCCGACCCTGCCGCTTA
CCGGATACCTGTCCGCCTTTCTCCCTTCGGGAAGCGTGGCGCTTTCTCATAGCTCACGCTGTAGGTATCT
CAGTTCGGTGTAGGTCGTTCGCTCCAAGCTGGGCTGTGTGCACGAACCCCCCGTTCAGCCCGACCGCTGC
GCCTTATCCGGTAACTATCGTCTTGAGTCCAACCCGGTAAGACACGACTTATCGCCACTGGCAGCAGCCA
CTGGTAACAGGATTAGCAGAGCGAGGTATGTAGGCGGTGCTACAGAGTTCTTGAAGTGGTGGCCTAACTA
CGGCTACACTAGAAGAACAGTATTTGGTATCTGCGCTCTGCTGAAGCCAGTTACCTTCGGAAAAAGAGTT
GGTAGCTCTTGATCCGGCAAACAAACCACCGCTGGTAGCGGTGGTTTTTTTGTTTGCAAGCAGCAGATTA
CGCGCAGAAAAAAAGGATCTCAAGAAGATCCTTTGATCTTTTCTACGGGGTCTGACGCTCAGTGGAACGA
AAACTCACGTTAAGGGATTTTGGTCATGAGATTATCAAAAAGGATCTTCACCTAGATCCTTTTAAATTAA
AAATGAAGTTTTAAATCAATCTAAAGTATATATGAGTAAACTTGGTCTGACAGTTACCAATGCTTAATCA
GTGAGGCACCTATCTCAGCGATCTGTCTATTTCGTTCATCCATAGTTGCCTGACTCCCCGTCGTGTAGAT
AACTACGATACGGGAGGGCTTACCATCTGGCCCCAGTGCTGCAATGATACCGCGAGACCCACGCTCACCG
GCTCCAGATTTATCAGCAATAAACCAGCCAGCCGGAAGGGCCGAGCGCAGAAGTGGTCCTGCAACTTTAT
CCGCCTCCATCCAGTCTATTAATTGTTGCCGGGAAGCTAGAGTAAGTAGTTCGCCAGTTAATAGTTTGCG
CAACGTTGTTGCCATTGCTACAGGCATCGTGGTGTCACGCTCGTCGTTTGGTATGGCTTCATTCAGCTCC
GGTTCCCAACGATCAAGGCGAGTTACATGATCCCCCATGTTGTGCAAAAAAGCGGTTAGCTCCTTCGGTC
CTCCGATCGTTGTCAGAAGTAAGTTGGCCGCAGTGTTATCACTCATGGTTATGGCAGCACTGCATAATTC
TCTTACTGTCATGCCATCCGTAAGATGCTTTTCTGTGACTGGTGAGTACTCAACCAAGTCATTCTGAGAA
TAGTGTATGCGGCGACCGAGTTGCTCTTGCCCGGCGTCAATACGGGATAATACCGCGCCACATAGCAGAA
CTTTAAAAGTGCTCATCATTGGAAAACGTTCTTCGGGGCGAAAACTCTCAAGGATCTTACCGCTGTTGAG
ATCCAGTTCGATGTAACCCACTCGTGCACCCAACTGATCTTCAGCATCTTTTACTTTCACCAGCGTTTCT
GGGTGAGCAAAAACAGGAAGGCAAAATGCCGCAAAAAAGGGAATAAGGGCGACACGGAAATGTTGAATAC
TCATACTCTTCCTTTTTCAATATTATTGAAGCATTTATCAGGGTTATTGTCTCATGAGCGGATACATATT
TGAATGTATTTAGAAAAATAAACAAATAGGGGTTCCGCGCACATTTCCCCGAAAAGTGCCACCTGACGTC
TAAGAAACCATTATTATCATGACATTAACCTATAAAAATAGGCGTATCACGAGGCCCTTTCGTCTCGCGC
GTTTCGGTGATGACGGTGAAAACCTCTGACACATGCAGCTCCCGGAGACGGTCACAGCTTGTCTGTAAGC
GGATGCCGGGAGCAGACAAGCCCGTCAGGGCGCGTCAGCGGGTGTTGGCGGGTGTCGGGGCTGGCTTAAC
TATGCGGCATCAGAGCAGATTGTACTGAGAGTGCACCATAAAATTGTAAACGTTAATATTTTGTTAAAAT
TCGCGTTAAATTTTTGTTAAATCAGCTCATTTTTTAACCAATAGACCGAAATCGGCAAAATCCCTTATAA
ATCAAAAGAATAGCCCGAGATAGAGT
[37 nt withheld, positions 2127-2163]
AAAGAACGTGGACTCCAACGTCAAAGG
[141 nt withheld, positions 2191-2331]
G
[46 nt withheld, positions 2333-2378]
A
[95 nt withheld, positions 2380-2474]
TATGCGGTGTGAAATACCGCACAGATGCGTAAGGAGAAAATACCGCATCAGGCGCCCCTGCAGGCAGCTG
CGCGCTCGCTCGCTCACTGAGGCCGCCCGGGCAAAGCCCGGGCGTCGGGCGACCTTTGGTCGCCCGGCCT
CAGTGAGCGAGCGAGCGCGCAGAGAGGGAGTGGCCAACTCCATCACTAGGGGTTCCTGCGGCCGCTCGGT
CCGCACGTGAGATCTCATGCCTGCTATTGTCTTCCCAATCCTCCCCCTTGCTGTCCTGCCCCACCCCACC
CCCCAGAATAGAATGACACCTACTCAGACAATGCGATGCAATTTCCTCATTTTATTAGGAAAGGACAGTG
GGAGTGGCACCTTCCAGGGTCAAGGAAGGCACGGGGGAGGGGCAAACAACAGATGGCTGGCAACTAGAAG
GCACAGTCGAAGATCTCTCGAGCCACGGAATTGTCAGTGCCCAACAGCCGAGCCCCTGTCCAGCAGCGGG
CAAGGCAGGCGGCGATGAGTTCCGCCGTGGCAAGAACTAACCAGGATTTATACAAGGAGGAGAAAATGAA
AGCCATACGGGAAGCAATAGCATGATACAAAGGCATTAAAGCAGCGTATCCACATAGCGTAAAAGGAGCA
ACATAGTTAAGAATACCAGTCAATCTTTCACAAATTTTGTAATCCAGAGGTTGATTATGATATCGAATTC
GCGGCCGCGGCGCGCCGTCGACTTACTTGTACAGCTCGTCCATGCCGAGAGTGATCCCGGCGGCGGTCAC
GAACTCCAGCAGGACCATGTGATCGCGCTTCTCGTTGGGGTCTTTGCTCAGCTTGGACTGGTAGCTCAGG
TAGTGGTTGTCGGGCAGCAGCACGGGGCCGTCGCCGATGGGGGTGTTCTGCTGGTAGTGGTCGGCGAGCT
GCACGCCGCCGTCCTCGATGTTGTGGCGGATCTTGAAGTTGGCCTTGATGCCGTTCTTCTGCTTGTCGGC
GGTGATATAGACGTTGTGGCTGTTGTAGTTGTACTCCAGCTTGTGCCCCAGGATGTTGCCGTCCTCCTTG
AAGTCGATGCCCTTCAGCTCGATGCGGTTCACCAGGGTGTCGCCCTCGAACTTCACCTCGGCGCGGGTCT
TGTAGTTGCCGTCGTCCTTGAAGAAGATGGTGCGCTCCTGGACGTAGCCTTCGGGCATGGCGGACTTGAA
GAAGTCGTGCTGCTTCATGTGGTCGGGGTAGCGGGCGAAGCACTGCACGCCGTAGCCCAGGGTGGTCACG
AGGGTGGGCCAGGGCACGGGCAGCTTGCCGGTGGTGCAGATCAGCTTCAGGGTCAGCTTGCCGTAGGTGG
CATCGCCCTCGCCCTCGCCGGACACGCTGAACTTGTGGCCGTTTACGTCGCCGTCCAGCTCGACCAGGAT
GGGCACCACCCCGGTGAACAGCTCCTCGCCCTTGCTCACCATGGTGGCGACCGGTAGCGCTAGCTTCGAA
AGATCTGGATCCCAGAAGCAAATGTAAGCAATAGATGGCTCTGCCCTGACTTTTATGCCCAGCCCGAGCT
CGTCTTTGATTTCTGGGCAGAACATTTTAACTTAAGTATCCCACTATTTCTTTTTTTGCAAGCGAGAAGT
AGATAATTAGATATGAATTCATCTATTAACACTTATGCTTTCTATTTTCATTTTCACCAAAGTAATTTTC
TCCATCAGTTATAATGCTGAAGAAAGATAATTTTTTGTAGCAAAGAAAACTCTTTGTTATCTAATCTTTT
GTGTAATGAAAGGGAAACACAAAATGAACTTTGAAAAAGGGGACTTTTCTGTTGGTAATTGTTCTGCTAT
GTGCTGCCAGTTCTGCATTCAGGCCTAATATGAAGCCAAGAAGTTGTATATGGATATGTTTAATCCAGTT
TTTGTATTAATCACAATAAAGCATGAAAGACATCATTATATTTCAGAAGAGGCTCTGAAGTTAATGTAGA
ATAAAAAAACAATTCTATTATGTAGGGTATACCAACTAATGATTTTATTTTACTAAAACGTGAGTTTCAG
ATCTAGCCAGAACATTAAAAGGTACTGTTGAGTTTTCAGGTTAACCCCATGGCCTGTAGAATGTTTAGGT
TTGAGATATTAATTTGATTTAAAAGTTATTGCTGAAGTAATTTGCCTAAAGATCTAGTTGGAAGAGTTCA
CTTGTGAAAACTCTTGTTTGCACAAATCTGGATGATTGCCTGGATAAGACAGGAAGTGGCGGTGGCAGTG
GAAGGGAGTAGCCACAAGGAGAGAAGAGTAAAAGTTTTTCTCAATTAAAATTCCATGGATAAATACCAAA
CTGAAAGGTGTACAGTGTCCTGGAAGTGTTTCTGAGACCCTATATCACATGTAGAAATGTACACACTCAG
CCCAGAAACAATGTGCAATGAACAGGAATTTTAAGTCATTCTTTTAAGTATTTCAGAAAAAGCAATAACC
AACAATCAAAATCCCTAAAGTCCTGCCCACCCCTGCAACTTATTTTACATTTTTGTGATGTTTGCTGGTA
TGTCTTCACTCTACTAGCATCTCAAAGAAACACTTGGTTCCTCCATCGCTCATGGTGCTGATGTTTGTGT
TCAGCTCTTTAGAATTGTGTTTTCTGGCTCTTGTAGAGTCTTGCCACACTATTGTAGAGCTTTGGACATT
GTCTAGTGATTGCTAGGGAATACATGTGTATAATAGTGTTCTATATTCATCTTCTCATTCTTTTCCTGAG
TTTCTGTCTGCTGGTTGTTATTCTACTTTACTTTGTCTTACTTTTTATACCAAATTAACTCAATTGATTC
AAAACTGAACGTTGGGCTAGCATAGATCATTCTCTTGAAAATATAAAACAGAATGCACTTCAGCAGGAGA
AGGAGGCTGGCTGGTCATACTGTGTCCAAAGACAGGAAATGGAGAGTGAACTGAAAAATGGGGGTCAGAG
CACAAAACATCAAAATTTTCCATTTGTGACCCACTCTATTAAGCAAGGCTCCTTCTTCTAAAGGTCTAAA
AGTCTTCTAAAACAGCATCACTAACTGGAGACTAAGTTATCACTAACTACAACCTGTTGAGACATTTCCT
ATTCAGACTGAAGCTTTGAGTGACACTGCAGATATCCTTTGCACGCGTGCGGCCGCAGGAACCCCTAGTG
ATGGAGTTGGCCACTCCCTCTCTGCGCGCTCGCTCGCTCACTGAGGCCGGGCGACCAAAGGTCGCCCGAC
GCCCGGGCGGCCTCAGTGAGCGAGCGAGCGCGCAGCTGCCTGCAGGACATGTGAGCAAAAGGCCAGCAAA
AGGCCAGGAACCGTAAAAAGGCCGCGTTGCTGGCGTTTTTCCA
